Addgene plasmid #225812: pGLU_99
Purpose: RS421 library variant 13401
Depositing lab: Nili Ostrov. Depositing organization: Cultivarium, Convergent Research. Publication: A scalable transposon mutagenesis system for non-model bacteria. Gilbert C, Leung J, Crits-Christoph A, Kang SC, Esmurria A, Fenn K, Brumwell SL, Martin-Moldes Z, Mendler K, Barnum TP, Nguyen M-A, Lee HH, Ostrov N. bioRxiv 2025.12.22.696024 10.64898/2025.12.22.696024.
Backbone
  Vector backbone: N/A
  Vector type: Synthetic Biology
Growth in bacteria
  Bacterial resistance: Chloramphenicol, 25 μg/mL
  Growth temperature: 37°C
  Growth strain: DH5alpha
  Copy number: High Copy
Gene/Insert
  Gene/Insert name: 13401_[Himar]
  Species: Geobacillus kaustophilus HTA426
  Mutation: N/A
  Cloning method: Other
Terms and licenses: Academic/Nonprofit Terms; Industry Terms: Not Available to Industry
How to cite: pGLU_99 was a gift from Nili Ostrov (Addgene plasmid # 225812 ; http://n2t.net/addgene:225812 ; RRID:Addgene_225812)
