[The description below was written by a language model from this plasmid's Addgene catalogue record and pLannotate feature annotations shown in this document.]
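Description:
pGLU_99 is a small (about 2.3 kb) synthetic-biology plasmid that carries one member of a part library, recorded as variant 13401 of the RS421 library. No named backbone is given. The annotated features show a minimal E. coli cloning vector: a high-copy ColE1/pUC-type origin of replication and a chloramphenicol acetyltransferase (cat) gene driven by its native cat promoter and followed by the phage lambda t0 terminator. This matches the chloramphenicol selection and high copy number listed in the catalogue entry. Short remnants of a lac operator and of lacZα are also detected. These are probably leftovers of a cloning site or screening cassette rather than functional units.

The insert is listed as "13401_[Himar]", with Geobacillus kaustophilus HTA426 given as the source species. The feature table does not annotate it, so it presumably lies in the unannotated stretch of a few hundred bases outside the origin and resistance cassette. The record does not state what the variant actually is. The space available is too small for a full Himar transposase gene, so a short element such as a candidate promoter or other regulatory sequence intended for use with a Himar (mariner-family) transposon component seems plausible, but this is an inference. No transposase, inverted repeats, conjugative transfer origin or additional promoter is annotated.

The associated work describes a scalable transposon mutagenesis system for non-model bacteria. pGLU_99 is therefore best understood as an individually stored library part that is propagated in E. coli, for assembling or testing Himar-based transposon vectors in diverse bacterial hosts.
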