Features (pLannotate 1.2.2; 6 found; start..end, strand, type, name):
    379..394     -  protein_bind   lac operator (fragment): The lac repressor binds to the lac operator to inhibit transcription in E. coli. This inhibition can be relieved by adding lactose or isopropyl-β-D-thiogalactopyranoside (IPTG). lac repressor encoded by lacI
    545..1133    -  rep_origin     ori: high-copy-number ColE1/pMB1/pBR322/pUC origin of replication
   1266..1360    -  terminator     lambda t0 terminator: transcription terminator from phage lambda
   1384..2040    -  CDS            cat: CAT_ECOLX - Experimental evidence at protein level: Swiss-Prot protein existence level 1. This enzyme is an effector of chloramphenicol resistance in bacteria. From Escherichia coli. This protein is used as a marker in many commonly used cloning vectors, such as pACYC184.
   2041..2143    -  promoter       cat promoter: promoter of the E. coli cat gene encoding chloramphenicol acetyltransferase
   2218..2261    -  CDS            lacZα (fragment): LacZα fragment of β-galactosidase; lacZ fragment
>Addgene plasmid #225812 | pGLU_99 | addgene full sequence | sequence record 446977 | Addgene NGS Result
GTATCGCAGGTCTCACCATGCCGCTCCTCCATCCCGTCCAATGGTTTCTGCCTTTATGATACCACAATTG
ACGCCATGATTCGGACAAAAAAAGAAAAAAGGGCGGTTTTCCTGCGGACAGGTTGCCCGCGGAAAACTGC
CTCTCGCGTTTGGTTGGCTTCCTTTGGCGGAAAGCGGCATAAAATAACAGGTTGGATGATAAGTCCCCGG
TCTAGGGTCACGCGTAGGACGCGTCGAGTAGGGTCACGACGTATAACGGATGGCCGTATGAGACCGTCAG
GCACGATCGAGCATGCTAGAAGGCTAGGTGGAGGCTCAGTGATGATAAGTCTGCGATGGTGGATGCATGT
GTCATGGTCATAGCTGTTTCCTGTGTGAAATTGTTATCCGCTCAGAGGGCACAATCCTATTCCGCGCTAT
CCGACAATCTCCAAGACATTAGGTGGAGTTCAGTTCGGCGTATGGCATATGTCGCTGGAAAGAACATGTG
AGCAAAAGGCCAGCAAAAGGCCAGGAACCGTAAAAAGGCCGCGTTGCTGGCGTTTTTCCATAGGCTCCGC
CCCCCTGACGAGCATCACAAAAATCGACGCTCAAGTCAGAGGTGGCGAAACCCGACAGGACTATAAAGAT
ACCAGGCGTTTCCCCCTGGAAGCTCCCTCGTGCGCTCTCCTGTTCCGACCCTGCCGCTTACCGGATACCT
GTCCGCCTTTCTCCCTTCGGGAAGCGTGGCGCTTTCTCATAGCTCACGCTGTAGGTATCTCAGTTCGGTG
TAGGTCGTTCGCTCCAAGCTGGGCTGTGTGCACGAACCCCCCGTTCAGCCCGACCGCTGCGCCTTATCCG
GTAACTATCGTCTTGAGTCCAACCCGGTAAGACACGACTTATCGCCACTGGCAGCAGCCACTGGTAACAG
GATTAGCAGAGCGAGGTATGTAGGCGGTGCTACAGAGTTCTTGAAGTGGTGGCCTAACTACGGCTACACT
AGAAGAACAGTATTTGGTATCTGCGCTCTGCTGAAGCCAGTTACCTTCGGAAAAAGAGTTGGTAGCTCTT
GATCCGGCAAACAAACCACCGCTGGTAGCGGTGGTTTTTTTGTTTGCAAGCAGCAGATTACGCGCAGAAA
AAAAGGATCTCAAGAAGATCCTTTGATCTTTTCTACGGGGTCTGACGCTCTATTCAACAAAGCCGCCGTC
CCGTCAAGTCAGCGTAAATGGGTAGGGGGCTTCAAATCGTCCCCCCATACGATATAAGTTGTTACTAGTG
CTTGGATTCTCACCAATAAAAAACGCCCGGCGGCAACCGAGCGTTCTGAACAAATCCAGATGGAGTTCTG
AGGTCATTACTGGATCTATCAACAGGAGTCCAAGCGAGCTCGATATCAAATTACGCCCCGCCCTGCCACT
CATCGCAGTACTGTTGTAATTCATTAAGCATTCTGCCGACATGGAAGCCATCACAAACGGCATGATGAAC
CTGAATCGCCAGCGGCATCAGCACCTTGTCGCCTTGCGTATAATATTTGCCCATGGTGAAAACGGGGGCG
AAGAAGTTGTCCATATTGGCCACGTTTAAATCAAAACTGGTGAAACTCACCCAGGGATTGGCTGAGACGA
AAAACATATTCTCAATAAACCCTTTAGGGAAATAGGCCAGGTTTTCACCGTAACACGCCACATCTTGCGA
ATATATGTGTAGAAACTGCCGGAAATCGTCGTGGTATTCACTCCAGAGCGATGAAAACGTTTCAGTTTGC
TCATGGAAAACGGTGTAACAAGGGTGAACACTATCCCATATCACCAGCTCACCGTCTTTCATTGCCATAC
GAAATTCCGGATGAGCATTCATCAGGCGGGCAAGAATGTGAATAAAGGCCGGATAAAACTTGTGCTTATT
TTTCTTTACGGTCTTTAAAAAGGCCGTAATATCCAGCTGAACGGTCTGGTTATAGGTACATTGAGCAACT
GACTGAAATGCCTCAAAATGTTCTTTACGATGCCATTGGGATATATCAACGGTGGTATATCCAGTGATTT
TTTTCTCCATTTTAGCTTCCTTAGCTCCTGAAAATCTCGATAACTCAAAAAATACGCCCGGTAGTGATCT
TATTTCATTATGGTGAAAGTTGGAACCTCTTACGTGCCGATCAACGTCTCATTGATACCTGAAACAAAAC
CCATCGTACGGCCAAGGAAGTCTCCAATAACTGTGATCCACCACAAGCGCCAGGGTTTTCCCAGTCACGA
CGTTGTAAAACGACGGCCAGTCATGCATAATCCGCACGCATCTGGAATAAGGAAGTGCCATTCCGCCTGA
CCT
